>Addgene plasmid #141106 | pUC19-phzAG | addgene full sequence | sequence record 310532 | Addgene NGS Result
GAATTCGCGGCCGCTTCTAGAGGAGCCCTCTCGGAGGCGGCGCATGAACGGTCAGCGGTACAGGGAAACA
CCCCTCGACATCGAGCGTCTGCGGCGCCTGAATCGCGCCACGGTGGAGCGCTACATGGCAATGAAGGGGG
CCGAACGGTTACAGCGGCACAGCCTGTTCGTCGAGGACGGCTGCGCCGGCAACTGGACCACGGAAAGCGG
CGAACCCCTGGTTTTCCGGGGCCATGAGAGCCTCAGGCGGCTCGCCGAGTGGCTCGAGCGCTGCTTCCCC
GACTGGGAGTGGCACAACGTGCGGATCTTCGAGACCGAGGATCCGAACCACTTCTGGGTCGAGTGCGACG
GGCGCGGCAAGGCGCTGGTCCCGGGGTATCCGCAGGGCTATTGCGAGAACCACTACATCCATTCCTTCGA
ACTCGAGAACGGCCGGATAAAACGTAATCGCGAGTTCATGAACCCGATACAGAAACTGCGTGCATTGGGA
ATAGCCGTTCCGCAAATAAAACGTGACGGTATTCCCACTTGAATGACATCTACCGCCAAGGAGCATTGAC
GATGCCTGATACGACAAATCCAATCGGTTTCACCGATGCCAACGAACTTCGCGAAAAGAATCGCGCCACC
GTCGAGAAGTACATGAATACCAAAGGCCAGGATCGCCTGCGCCGCCATGAACTTTTCGTCGAGGACGGCT
GTGGCGGTTTATGGACCACCGATACCGGCTCGCCCATCGTCATTCGTGGCAAAGACAAACTTGCGGAACA
TGCCGTCTGGTCATTGAAGTGCTTTCCCGATTGGGAGTGGTACAACATAAATATATTCGGAACCGACGAC
CCCAATCATTTCTGGGTCGAATGCGACGGTCACGGCAAGATTCTTTTCCCCGGATATCCCGAAGGATATT
ACGAAAACCACTTCCTGCATTCCTTCGAACTTGAAGACGGCAAGATCAAGCGCAACCGCGAATTTATGAA
CGTCTTCCAGCAATTGCGCGCCTTGAGCATTCCGGTCCCGCAGATCAAACGCGAAGGCATTCCCACCTGA
GGCCATCCTGGAAGGGGTGAACTATGGACGATCTATTGCAACGCGTACGGCGCTGCGAAGCGTTGCAGCA
ACCCGAATGGGGCGATCCGTCGCGCCTGCGCGACGTGCAGGCGTACCTGCGCGGCAGTCCGGCGCTGATC
CGCGCCGGCGACATCCTGGCCCTGCGCGCGACCCTGGCGCGGGTCGCCCGCGGCGAGGCGCTGGTGGTGC
AGTGCGGCGACTGCGCCGAGGACATGGACGACCACCATGCCGAGAACGTGGCGCGCAAGGCCGCCGTGCT
GGAACTGCTGGCCGGCGCCCTGCGCCTGGCCGGCCGGCGGCCGGTGATCCGCGTCGGGCGCATCGCCGGG
CAGTACGCCAAGCCGCGTTCCAAGCCGCACGAGCAGGTCGGCGAGCAGACCCTGCCGGTCTATCGCGGCG
ACATGGTCAACGGCCGCGAGGCCCATGCCGAACAGCGCCGGGCCGATCCGCAGCGGATCCTCAAGGGCTA
TGCGGCGGCGCGCAACATCATGCGCCACCTGGGCTGGGACGCCGCGTCCGGGCAGGAGGCGAATGCCTCG
CCGGTCTGGACCAGCCACGAGATGCTGCTGCTCGACTACGAGCTGTCGATGCTGCGCGAGGACGAGCAGC
GCCGGGTCTATCTCGGTTCGACCCACTGGCCGTGGATCGGCGAGCGCACCCGCCAGGTCGACGGCGCCCA
TGTGGCGCTGCTGGCCGAGGTGCTCAACCCGGTGGCCTGCAAGGTCGGTCCGGAGATCGGCCGCGACCAG
TTGCTGGCGCTCTGCGAGCGCCTCGATCCGCGCCGCGAGCCGGGACGCCTGACGCTGATCGCGCGGATGG
GCGCGCAGAAGGTCGGCGAGCGCCTGCCGCCGCTGGTGGAGGCGGTGCGCGCGGCCGGGCACCCGGTGAT
CTGGCTGAGCGACCCGATGCACGGCAACACCATCGTCGCGCCCTGCGGCAACAAGACCCGCCTGGTGCGC
AGCATCGCCGAGGAGGTGGCGGCGTTCCGCCTGGCGGTGTCCGGCTCCGGCGGCGTGGCCGCCGGGCTGC
ACCTGGAAACCACCCCGGACGACGTCACCGAGTGCGTCGCCGATTCCAGCGGCCTGCACCAGGTCAGCCG
GCACTACACCAGCCTCTGCGATCCGCGGCTGAACCCCTGGCAGGCGCTCAGCGCGGTGATGGCCTGGTCC
GGCGCAGAAGCGATCCCGAGCGCAACCTTCCCCCTGGAGACCGTGGCATGAGCGGCATTCCCGAAATCAC
CGCCTATCCCTTGCCGACCGCCCAGCAACTGCCGGCCAACCTGGCGCGCTGGAGCCTGGAGCCGCGGCGC
GCGGTGCTGCTGGTGCACGACATGCAGCGCTACTTCCTACGCCCGCTGCCCGAGAGCCTGCGCGCCGGAC
TGGTGGCCAACGCCGCGCGGCTGCGCCGCTGGTGCGTCGAGCAGGGCGTGCAGATCGCCTACACCGCCCA
GCCGGGCAGCATGACCGAGGAGCAGCGCGGTCTGCTCAAGGACTTCTGGGGGCCGGGCATGCGCGCCAGT
CCGGCCGACCGCGAGGTGGTCGAGGAGCTGGCGCCGGGGCCGGACGACTGGCTGCTGACCAAGTGGCGCT
ACAGCGCCTTCTTCCACTCCGACCTGCTCCAGCGGATGCGCGCCGCCGGCCGCGACCAGTTGGTGCTGTG
CGGCGTATACGCCCACGTCGGGGTGCTGATCTCCACGGTCGACGCCTACTCCAACGACATCCAGCCGTTC
CTGGTGGCCGACGCCATCGCCGACTTCAGCGAGGCGCACCACCGCATGGCCCTGGAATACGCCGCCAGCC
GCTGCGCGATGGTGGTCACCACCGACGAGGTGCTGGAATGAACGCCCTGCCCACATCGCTGTTGCAGCGC
CTGCTCGAACGGCCGGCGCCGTTCGCCTTGCTCTACCGCCCGGAAAGCAATGGCCCGGGCCTGCTCGACG
TGATCCGCGGCGAGGCGCTCGAACTGCACGGCCTGGCCGACCTGCCGCTGGACGAGCCCGGCCCGGGCCT
GCCGCGCCATGACCTGCTGGCGCTGATTCCCTACCGGCAGATCGCCGAGCGCGGCTTCGAGGCGCTCGAC
GACGGCACGCCGCTGCTGGCGCTGAAGGTCCTGGAGCAGGAACTGCTGCCGCTGGAGCAGGCCCTGGCGC
TGCTGCCGAACCAGGCGCTGGAACTGAGCGAGGAAGGTTTCGACCTCGACGACGAGGCCTACGCCGAAGT
GGTCGGGCGGGTCATCGCCGACGAGATCGGTCGCGGCGAAGGCGCCAACTTCGTGATCAAGCGGCGCTTC
CAGGCGCGCATCGACGGCTACGCCACGGCCAGCGCGCTGAGCTTCTTCCGCCAGTTGCTGCTGCGCGAGA
AGGGCGCCTACTGGACCTTCATCGTCCACACCGGCGAACGCACCCTGGTCGGCGCCTCGCCCGAGCGACA
CATCAGCGTGCGCGACGGCCTGGCGGTGATGAACCCGATCAGCGGCACCTACCGCTACCCGCCGGCCGGG
CCGAACCTGGCCGAGGTCATGGAATTTCTCGACAACCGCAAGGAAGCCGACGAGCTGTACATGGTGGTGG
ACGAGGAGCTGAAGATGATGGCGCGGATCTGCGAGGACGGCGGCCGGGTGCTCGGTCCCTACCTCAAGGA
GATGGCGCACCTGGCGCACACCGAGTACTTCATCGAGGGCCAGACCAGCCGCGACGTGCGCGAGGTGCTG
CGCGAGACGCTGTTCGCCCCGACCGTCACCGGCAGCCCGCTGGAAAGCGCCTGCCGGGTGATCCGCCGCT
ACGAGCCGCAGGGTCGCGGCTACTACAGCGGGGTGGCGGCGCTGATCGGCGGTGATGGCCAGGGCGGGCG
CACGCTGGACTCGGCGATCCTGATCCGCACCGCCGAGATCGAGGGCGACGGCCGCCTGCGCATCGGCGTC
GGCTCGACCATCGTGCGTCACTCCGATCCCCTGGGCGAGGCGGCGGAAAGCCGGGCCAAGGCTTCCGGGC
TGATCGCCGCGCTGAAGAGCCAGGCGCCGCAGCGCCTGGGCTCGCACCCGCACGTGGTGGCGGCGCTGGC
CAGCCGCAACGCGCCGATCGCCGACTTCTGGCTGCGCGGCGCCAGCGAGCGCCAGCAGTTGCAGGCCGAC
CTGTCCGGACGCGAGGTGCTGATCGTCGATGCCGAGGACACCTTCACCTCGATGATCGCCAAGCAGCTCA
AGTCGCTGGGCCTGACGGTGACCGTGCGCGGCTTCCAGGAGCCGTACTCGTTCGACGGCTACGACCTGGT
GATCATGGGCCCCGGCCCAGGCAACCCCACCGAGATCGGCCAGCCGAAGATCGGCCACCTGCACCTGGCC
ATCCGTTCGCTGCTCAGCGAGCGCCGGCCGTTCCTCGCCGTGTGCCTGAGCCACCAGGTGCTGAGCCTGT
GCCTGGGCCTGGACCTGCAACGCCGGCAAGAGCCCAACCAGGGCGTGCAGAAACAGATCGACCTGTTCGG
CGCCGCCGAGCGCGTCGGCTTCTACAACACCTTCGCTGCGCGCGCCTTGCAGGACCGCATCGAGATCCCC
GAGGTCGGCCCGATCGAGATCAGCCGCGACCGCGAGACCGGCGAGGTCCATGCCCTGCGCGGGCCGCGCT
TCGCCTCCATGCAATTCCACCCCGAATCGGTGCTGACCCGCGAGGGTCCGCGCATCATCGCCGACCTGCT
GCGTCACGCGCTGGTCGAGCGGCGGCCCTGAGCCAGGAGAGCCCATGCACAGATATGTCGTGATAGACGC
CTTCGCCAGCGAACCGCTGCAAGGCAACCCGGTGGCGGTGTTCTTCGACTGCGACGACCTCAGCGGCGAG
CGCATGCAGCGCATGGCGCGGGAGATGAACCTGTCGGAGAGCACCTTCGTGCTCCGCCCGCAACAGGACG
GCGACGCGCGCATCCGCATCTTCACCCCGGTCAACGAACTGCCGTTCGCCGGCCACCCGCTGCTGGGCAC
CGCCATCGCCCTGGGCGCCGAGACCGACAAGGACAGGCTGTTCCTGGAGACCAGGATGGGCACCGTGCCC
TTCGCCCTGGAACGCCAGGACGGCAAGGTGGTGGCCTGTAGCATGCAGCAGCCGATCCCCACCTGGGAGC
ACTTCAGCCGACCGGCCGAGCTGCTCGCCGCCCTCGGCCTGAAGGGCTCGACCTTTCCCATCGAGGTCTA
CCGCAACGGCCCGCGCCACGTCTTCGTCGGCCTGGAGAGCGTCGCCGCGCTGTCCGCGCTGCACCCCGAC
CACCGCGCGCTGTGCGACTTCCCGGACCTGGCGGTGAACTGCTTCGCCGGCGCCGGGCGGCACTGGCGCA
GCCGCATGTTCTCGCCGGCCTACGGCGTGGTCGAGGACGCCGCCACCGGTTCCGCCGCCGGGCCGCTGGC
GATCCACCTGGCGCGCCACCGGCAGATTCCCTACGGGCAGCAGATCGAGATCCTCCAGGGCGTCGAGATC
GGCCGGCCGTCGCGCATGTACGCCCGCGCCGAGGGCGCCGGCGAGCGGGTCTCGGCGGTGGAAGTGTCGG
GCAACGGCGCGGCCTTCGCCGAAGGCCGCGCCTACCTGTGAACGGGCAGAACGGAGGAACGCCGTGATGG
GCGTCAACGCGAACATTTCCGAGTCCCTCACCGGGACCATCGAAGCCCCTTTCCCGGAGTTCGAGGCGCC
GCCGGCGAACCCCATGGAGGTGCTGCGCAACTGGCTGGAACGCGCCCGCCGCTACGGCGTGCGCGAGCCG
CGGGCACTGGCCCTGGCCACGGTCGACGGGCAGGGCCGGCCGTCGACGCGGATCGTGGTGATCGCCGAGC
TGGGCGAGCGCGGGGTGGTGTTCGCCACCCACGCCGATAGCCAGAAGGGCCGCGAACTGGCGCAGAACCC
CTGGGCCTCGGGGGTGCTGTACTGGCGCGAGAGCAGCCAGCAGATCATCCTCAACGGCCGCGCCGAACGC
CTGCCCGACGAGCGCGCCGACGCCCAGTGGCTGAGCCGCCCGTACCAGACCCACCCGATGTCGATCGCCT
CGCGGCAGAGCGAAACCCTCGCCGACATCCACGCCCTGCGCGCCGAAGCCCGGCGCCTGGCGGAAACCGA
CGGCCCGCTGCCGCGCCCGCCGGGCTACTGCCTGTTCGAACTGTGCCTGGAGTCGGTGGAGTTCTGGGGC
AACGGCACCGAGCGGCTGCACGAGCGCCTGCGCTACGACCGCGACGAAGGAGGCTGGAAGCACCGCTACC
TGCAACCGTGATAATACTAGTAGCGGCCGCTGCAGGCATGCAAGCTTGGCGTAATCATGGTCATAGCTGT
TTCCTGTGTGAAATTGTTATCCGCTCACAATTCCACACAACATACGAGCCGGAAGCATAAAGTGTAAAGC
CTGGGGTGCCTAATGAGTGAGCTAACTCACATTAATTGCGTTGCGCTCACTGCCCGCTTTCCAGTCGGGA
AACCTGTCGTGCCAGCTGCATTAATGAATCGGCCAACGCGCGGGGAGAGGCGGTTTGCGTATTGGGCGCT
CTTCCGCTTCCTCGCTCACTGACTCGCTGCGCTCGGTCGTTCGGCTGCGGCGAGCGGTATCAGCTCACTC
AAAGGCGGTAATACGGTTATCCACAGAATCAGGGGATAACGCAGGAAAGAACATGTGAGCAAAAGGCCAG
CAAAAGGCCAGGAACCGTAAAAAGGCCGCGTTGCTGGCGTTTTTCCATAGGCTCCGCCCCCCTGACGAGC
ATCACAAAAATCGACGCTCAAGTCAGAGGTGGCGAAACCCGACAGGACTATAAAGATACCAGGCGTTTCC
CCCTGGAAGCTCCCTCGTGCGCTCTCCTGTTCCGACCCTGCCGCTTACCGGATACCTGTCCGCCTTTCTC
CCTTCGGGAAGCGTGGCGCTTTCTCATAGCTCACGCTGTAGGTATCTCAGTTCGGTGTAGGTCGTTCGCT
CCAAGCTGGGCTGTGTGCACGAACCCCCCGTTCAGCCCGACCGCTGCGCCTTATCCGGTAACTATCGTCT
TGAGTCCAACCCGGTAAGACACGACTTATCGCCACTGGCAGCAGCCACTGGTAACAGGATTAGCAGAGCG
AGGTATGTAGGCGGTGCTACAGAGTTCTTGAAGTGGTGGCCTAACTACGGCTACACTAGAAGAACAGTAT
TTGGTATCTGCGCTCTGCTGAAGCCAGTTACCTTCGGAAAAAGAGTTGGTAGCTCTTGATCCGGCAAACA
AACCACCGCTGGTAGCGGTGGTTTTTTTGTTTGCAAGCAGCAGATTACGCGCAGAAAAAAAGGATCTCAA
GAAGATCCTTTGATCTTTTCTACGGGGTCTGACGCTCAGTGGAACGAAAACTCACGTTAAGGGATTTTGG
TCATGAGATTATCAAAAAGGATCTTCACCTAGATCCTTTTAAATTAAAAATGAAGTTTTAAATCAATCTA
AAGTATATATGAGTAAACTTGGTCTGACAGTTACCAATGCTTAATCAGTGAGGCACCTATCTCAGCGATC
TGTCTATTTCGTTCATCCATAGTTGCCTGACTCCCCGTCGTGTAGATAACTACGATACGGGAGGGCTTAC
CATCTGGCCCCAGTGCTGCAATGATACCGCGAGACCCACGCTCACCGGCTCCAGATTTATCAGCAATAAA
CCAGCCAGCCGGAAGGGCCGAGCGCAGAAGTGGTCCTGCAACTTTATCCGCCTCCATCCAGTCTATTAAT
TGTTGCCGGGAAGCTAGAGTAAGTAGTTCGCCAGTTAATAGTTTGCGCAACGTTGTTGCCATTGCTACAG
GCATCGTGGTGTCACGCTCGTCGTTTGGTATGGCTTCATTCAGCTCCGGTTCCCAACGATCAAGGCGAGT
TACATGATCCCCCATGTTGTGCAAAAAAGCGGTTAGCTCCTTCGGTCCTCCGATCGTTGTCAGAAGTAAG
TTGGCCGCAGTGTTATCACTCATGGTTATGGCAGCACTGCATAATTCTCTTACTGTCATGCCATCCGTAA
GATGCTTTTCTGTGACTGGTGAGTACTCAACCAAGTCATTCTGAGAATAGTGTATGCGGCGACCGAGTTG
CTCTTGCCCGGCGTCAATACGGGATAATACCGCGCCACATAGCAGAACTTTAAAAGTGCTCATCATTGGA
AAACGTTCTTCGGGGCGAAAACTCTCAAGGATCTTACCGCTGTTGAGATCCAGTTCGATGTAACCCACTC
GTGCACCCAACTGATCTTCAGCATCTTTTACTTTCACCAGCGTTTCTGGGTGAGCAAAAACAGGAAGGCA
AAATGCCGCAAAAAAGGGAATAAGGGCGACACGGAAATGTTGAATACTCATACTCTTCCTTTTTCAATAT
TATTGAAGCATTTATCAGGGTTATTGTCTCATGAGCGGATACATATTTGAATGTATTTAGAAAAATAAAC
AAATAGGGGTTCCGCGCACATTTCCCCGAAAAGTGCCACCTGACGTCTAAGAAACCATTATTATCATGAC
ATTAACCTATAAAAATAGGCGTATCACGAGGCCCTTTCGTCTCGCGCGTTTCGGTGATGACGGTGAAAAC
CTCTGACACATGCAGCTCCCGGAGACGGTCACAGCTTGTCTGTAAGCGGATGCCGGGAGCAGACAAGCCC
GTCAGGGCGCGTCAGCGGGTGTTGGCGGGTGTCGGGGCTGGCTTAACTATGCGGCATCAGAGCAGATTGT
ACTGAGAGTGCACCATATGCGGTGTGAAATACCGCACAGATGCGTAAGGAGAAAATACCGCATCAGGCGC
CATTCGCCATTCAGGCTGCGCAACTGTTGGGAAGGGCGATCGGTGCGGGCCTCTTCGCTATTACGCCAGC
TGGCGAAAGGGGGATGTGCTGCAAGGCGATTAAGTTGGGTAACGCCAGGGTTTTCCCAGTCACGACGTTG
TAAAACGACGGCCAGT
Features (pLannotate 1.2.2; 19 found; start..end, strand, type, name):
      1..22      +  misc_feature   BioBrick prefix: BioBrick prefix for parts that do not start with "ATG"
     44..529     +  CDS            phzA1: PHZA1_PSEAE - Experimental evidence at transcript level: Swiss-Prot protein existence level 2. Involved in the biosynthesis of the antibiotic phenazine, a nitrogen-containing heterocyclic molecule. PhzA1 (operon phzA1B1C1E1F1G1) has a role in the biosynthesis of the phenazine during planktonic growth. From Pseudomonas aeruginosa (strain ATCC 15692 / DSM 22644 / CIP 104116 / JCM 14847 / LMG 12228 / 1C / PRS 101 / PAO1).
    562..1047    +  CDS            phzB1: PHZB1_PSEAE - Experimental evidence at transcript level: Swiss-Prot protein existence level 2. Involved in the biosynthesis of the antibiotic phenazine, a nitrogen-containing heterocyclic molecule. PhzB1 (operon phzA1B1C1E1F1G1) has a role in the biosynthesis of the phenazine during planktonic growth. From Pseudomonas aeruginosa (strain ATCC 15692 / DSM 22644 / CIP 104116 / JCM 14847 / LMG 12228 / 1C / PRS 101 / PAO1).
   1074..2267    +  CDS            phzC: PHZC_PSECL - Also known as phzF. Protein inferred from homology: Swiss-Prot protein existence level 3. From Pseudomonas chlororaphis (Pseudomonas aureofaciens).
   2288..2908    +  CDS            phzD1: PHZD1_PSEAE - Also known as phzD. Experimental evidence at protein level: Swiss-Prot protein existence level 1. Involved in the biosynthesis of the antibiotic phenazine, a nitrogen-containing heterocyclic molecule. PhzD1 (operon phzA1B1C1E1F1G1) has a role in the biosynthesis of the phenazine during planktonic growth (PubMed:23129634). Catalyzes the hydrolysis of the vinyl ether functional group of 2-amino-2-deoxyisochorismate (ADIC), yielding pyruvate and trans-2,3-dihydro-3-hydroxyanthranilic acid (DHHA) (PubMed:12741825, PubMed:23129634). Also able to act on isochorismate, chorismate and 4-
   2908..4776    +  CDS            phzB: PHZB_PSECL - Protein predicted: Swiss-Prot protein existence level 4. Involved in the biosynthesis of the antibiotic, phenazine, a nitrogen-containing heterocyclic molecule having important roles in virulence, competition and biological control. From Pseudomonas chlororaphis (Pseudomonas aureofaciens).
   4805..5626    +  CDS            phzF: PHZF_PSEFL - Experimental evidence at protein level: Swiss-Prot protein existence level 1. Isomerase that catalyzes the condensation of two molecules of trans-2,3-dihydro-3-hydroxyanthranilic acid (DHHA) into the phenazine ring system. The final product is not yet known. From Pseudomonas fluorescens.
   5685..6308    +  CDS            phzG (fragment): PHZG_PSEFL - Experimental evidence at protein level: Swiss-Prot protein existence level 1. Involved in the biosynthesis of the antibiotic phenazine, a nitrogen-containing heterocyclic molecule having important roles in virulence, competition and biological control (PubMed:9573209, PubMed:23897464). Catalyzes several oxidations in the terminal steps of core phenazine biosynthesis. It oxidizes both hexahydrophenazine-1,6- dicarboxylic acid (HHPDC) and tetrahydrophenazine-1-carboxylic acid (THPCA) and thereby contributes to the generation of both phenazine- 1,6-dicarboxylic acid (PDC) and phenazi
   6315..6335    +  misc_feature   BioBrick suffix: universal suffix for all parts
   6384..6400    -  protein_bind   lac operator: The lac repressor binds to the lac operator to inhibit transcription in E. coli. This inhibition can be relieved by adding lactose or isopropyl-β-D-thiogalactopyranoside (IPTG). lac repressor encoded by lacI
   6408..6438    -  promoter       lac promoter: promoter for the E. coli lac operon
   6453..6474    -  protein_bind   CAP binding site: CAP binding activates transcription in the presence of cAMP. E. coli catabolite activator protein
   6487..6579    -  CDS            lacI (fragment): lac repressor; lacI; The lac repressor binds to the lac operator to inhibit transcription in E. coli. This inhibition can be relieved by adding lactose or isopropyl-β-D-thiogalactopyranoside (IPTG).
   6762..7350    -  rep_origin     ori: high-copy-number ColE1/pMB1/pBR322/pUC origin of replication
   7521..8381    -  CDS            AmpR: β-lactamase; bla; confers resistance to ampicillin, carbenicillin, and related antibiotics
   8382..8486    -  promoter       AmpR promoter: bla
   8581..8616    +  CDS            rop (fragment): Rop protein, which maintains plasmids at low copy number; rop
   8718..8817    +  misc_feature   bom (fragment): basis of mobility region from pBR322
   8823..4       -  CDS            lacZα (fragment) (across the origin): LacZα fragment of β-galactosidase; lacZ fragment
