[The description below was written by a language model from this plasmid's Addgene catalogue record and pLannotate feature annotations shown in this document.]
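Description:
pUC19-phzAG is a high-copy bacterial plasmid of about 9 kb that carries the seven-gene phenazine biosynthesis operon phzABCDEFG from Pseudomonas aeruginosa, formatted as a BioBrick part. The backbone is pUC19. It replicates in E. coli from the pUC/ColE1-type origin and is selected with ampicillin through the β-lactamase gene and its own promoter. Short annotated fragments of rop, bom and lacI are backbone remnants rather than functional elements.

The roughly 6.3 kb insert sits between the EcoRI and PstI sites of the polylinker, both of which are retained, and is bounded by the BioBrick prefix and suffix so the whole operon can be moved by standard BioBrick assembly. The feature table shows seven consecutive open reading frames on the same strand. Some were labelled by their closest database homologues from P. chlororaphis or P. fluorescens, which use different gene lettering, but their order and sizes fit phzA through phzG. These enzymes convert chorismate-derived intermediates into the core phenazine ring system, including phenazine-1-carboxylic acid.

No promoter is annotated within the insert. The only nearby promoter is the pUC19 lac promoter with its operator and CAP site, which lies downstream of the operon on the opposite strand and so reads back into the 3′ end of the insert in antisense rather than driving the genes. The insertion also interrupts lacZα. Although catalogued as a bacterial expression vector, the plasmid therefore appears to serve mainly as a storage and source construct for the operon. The associated publication concerns phenazines as electron shuttles in photosynthetic bioelectrochemical systems.
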