Addgene plasmid #141106: pUC19-phzAG
Purpose: Contains a seven gene phzABCDEFG operon BioBrick
Depositing lab: Martin Buck. Depositing organization: Imperial College London. Publication: Phenazines as model low-midpoint potential electron shuttles for photosynthetic bioelectrochemical systems. Clifford ER, Bradley RW, Wey LT, Lawrence JM, Chen X, Howe CJ, Zhang JZ. Chem Sci. 2021 Jan 15;12(9):3328-3338. doi: 10.1039/d0sc05655c. PubMed 34164103.
Backbone
  Vector backbone: pUC19
  Backbone size w/o insert (bp): 2641
  Total vector size (bp): 8976
  Vector type: Bacterial Expression
Growth in bacteria
  Bacterial resistance: Ampicillin, 100 μg/mL
  Growth temperature: 37°C
  Growth strain: DH5alpha
  Copy number: High Copy
Gene/Insert
  Gene/Insert name: phzABCDEFG
  Species: Pseudomonas aeruginosa
  Insert size (bp): 6335
  Cloning method: Restriction Enzyme; 5′ cloning site EcoRI (not destroyed); 3′ cloning site PstI (not destroyed)
  Sequencing primers: 5′ M13F; 3′ M13R
Terms and licenses: Academic/Nonprofit Terms; Industry Terms: Not Available to Industry
How to cite: pUC19-phzAG was a gift from Martin Buck (Addgene plasmid # 141106 ; http://n2t.net/addgene:141106 ; RRID:Addgene_141106)
